>Addgene plasmid #193846 | SaCas9 TadDE | addgene full sequence | sequence record 379999 | Addgene NGS Result
GCGTTGACATTGATTATTGACTAGTTATTAATAGTAATCAATTACGGGGTCATTAGTTCATAGCCCATAT
ATGGAGTTCCGCGTTACATAACTTACGGTAAATGGCCCGCCTGGCTGACCGCCCAACGACCCCCGCCCAT
TGACGTCAATAATGACGTATGTTCCCATAGTAACGCCAATAGGGACTTTCCATTGACGTCAATGGGTGGA
GTATTTACGGTAAACTGCCCACTTGGCAGTACATCAAGTGTATCATATGCCAAGTACGCCCCCTATTGAC
GTCAATGACGGTAAATGGCCCGCCTGGCATTATGCCCAGTACATGACCTTATGGGACTTTCCTACTTGGC
AGTACATCTACGTATTAGTCATCGCTATTACCATGGTGATGCGGTTTTGGCAGTACATCAATGGGCGTGG
ATAGCGGTTTGACTCACGGGGATTTCCAAGTCTCCACCCCATTGACGTCAATGGGAGTTTGTTTTGGCAC
CAAAATCAACGGGACTTTCCAAAATGTCGTAACAACTCCGCCCCATTGACGCAAATGGGCGGTAGGCGTG
TACGGTGGGAGGTCTATATAAGCAGAGCTGGTTTAGTGAACCGTCAGATCCGCTAGAGATCCGCGGCCGC
TAATACGACTCACTATAGGGAGAGCCGCCACCATGAAACGGACAGCCGACGGAAGCGAGTTCGAGTCACC
AAAGAAGAAGCGGAAAGTCAGTTCTGAGGTGGAGTTTTCCCACGAGTACTGGATGAGACATGCCCTGACC
CTGGCCAAGAGGGCACGGGATGAGGGAGAGGCGCCTGTGGGAGCCGTGCTGGTGCTGAACAATAGAGTGA
TCGGCGAGGGCTGGAACAGACGTATCGGCCTGCACGACCCAACAGCCCATGCCGAAATTATGGCCCTGAG
ACAGGGCGGCCTGGTCATGCAGAACTCCAGACTGATTGACGCCACCCTGTACGTGACATTCGAGCCTTGC
GTGATGTGCGCCGGCGCCATGATCAACTCTAGGATCGGCCGCGTGGTGTTTGGCGTGAGGAACTCAAAAA
GAGGCGCCGCAGGCTCCCTGATGAACGTGCTGAACTACCCCGGCATGAATCACCGCGTCGAAATTACCGA
GGGAATCCTGGCAGATGAATGTGCCGCCCTGCTGTGCGATTTCTATCGGATGCCTAGACAGGTGTTCAAT
GCTCAGAAGAAGGCCCAGAGCTCCATCAACTCTGGCGGATCTAGCGGAGGATCCTCTGGCAGCGAGACAC
CAGGAACAAGCGAGTCAGCAACACCAGAGAGCAGTGGCGGCAGCAGCGGCGGCAGCGGGAAGCGAAATTA
CATTCTGGGGCTGGCCATTGGCATTACATCAGTGGGCTATGGCATCATTGACTACGAGACAAGGGACGTG
ATCGACGCCGGCGTGAGACTGTTCAAGGAGGCCAACGTGGAGAACAATGAGGGCCGGAGATCCAAGAGGG
GAGCAAGGCGCCTGAAGCGGAGAAGGCGCCACAGAATCCAGAGAGTGAAGAAGCTGCTGTTCGATTACAA
CCTGCTGACCGACCACTCCGAGCTGTCTGGCATCAATCCTTATGAGGCCAGAGTGAAGGGCCTGTCCCAG
AAGCTGTCTGAGGAGGAGTTTAGCGCCGCCCTGCTGCACCTGGCAAAGAGGAGAGGCGTGCACAACGTGA
ATGAGGTGGAGGAGGACACCGGCAACGAGCTGTCCACAAAGGAGCAGATCAGCCGCAATTCCAAGGCCCT
GGAGGAGAAGTATGTGGCCGAGCTGCAGCTGGAGCGGCTGAAGAAGGATGGCGAGGTGAGGGGCTCCATC
AATCGCTTCAAGACCTCTGACTACGTGAAGGAGGCCAAGCAGCTGCTGAAGGTGCAGAAGGCCTACCACC
AGCTGGATCAGTCCTTTATCGATACATATATCGACCTGCTGGAGACAAGGCGCACATACTATGAGGGACC
AGGAGAGGGCTCTCCCTTCGGCTGGAAGGACATCAAGGAGTGGTACGAGATGCTGATGGGCCACTGCACC
TATTTTCCAGAGGAGCTGAGAAGCGTGAAGTACGCCTATAACGCCGATCTGTACAACGCCCTGAATGACC
TGAACAACCTGGTCATCACCAGGGATGAGAACGAGAAGCTGGAGTACTATGAGAAGTTCCAGATCATCGA
GAACGTGTTCAAGCAGAAGAAGAAGCCTACACTGAAGCAGATCGCCAAGGAGATCCTGGTGAACGAGGAG
GACATCAAGGGCTACCGCGTGACCTCCACAGGCAAGCCAGAGTTCACCAATCTGAAGGTGTATCACGATA
TCAAGGACATCACAGCCCGGAAGGAGATCATCGAGAACGCCGAGCTGCTGGATCAGATCGCCAAGATCCT
GACCATCTATCAGAGCTCCGAGGACATCCAGGAGGAGCTGACCAACCTGAATAGCGAGCTGACACAGGAG
GAGATCGAGCAGATCAGCAATCTGAAGGGCTACACCGGCACACACAACCTGAGCCTGAAGGCCATCAATC
TGATCCTGGATGAGCTGTGGCACACAAACGACAATCAGATCGCCATCTTTAACCGGCTGAAGCTGGTGCC
AAAGAAGGTGGACCTGTCCCAGCAGAAGGAGATCCCAACCACACTGGTGGACGATTTCATCCTGTCTCCC
GTGGTGAAGCGGAGCTTCATCCAGAGCATCAAAGTGATCAACGCCATCATCAAGAAGTACGGCCTGCCCA
ATGATATCATCATCGAGCTGGCCAGGGAGAAGAACTCCAAGGACGCCCAGAAGATGATCAATGAGATGCA
GAAGAGGAACCGCCAGACCAATGAGCGGATCGAGGAGATCATCAGAACCACAGGCAAGGAGAACGCCAAG
TACCTGATCGAGAAGATCAAGCTGCACGATATGCAGGAGGGCAAGTGTCTGTATTCTCTGGAGGCCATCC
CTCTGGAGGACCTGCTGAACAATCCATTCAACTACGAGGTGGATCACATCATCCCCCGGAGCGTGAGCTT
CGACAATTCTTTTAACAATAAGGTGCTGGTGAAGCAGGAGGAGAACAGCAAGAAGGGCAATAGGACCCCT
TTCCAGTACCTGTCTAGCTCCGATTCTAAGATCAGCTACGAGACATTCAAGAAGCACATCCTGAATCTGG
CCAAGGGCAAGGGCCGCATCAGCAAGACCAAGAAGGAGTACCTGCTGGAGGAGCGGGACATCAACAGATT
CTCCGTGCAGAAGGACTTCATCAACCGGAATCTGGTGGACACCAGATACGCCACACGCGGCCTGATGAAT
CTGCTGCGGTCTTATTTCAGAGTGAACAATCTGGATGTGAAGGTAAAGAGCATCAACGGCGGCTTCACCT
CCTTTCTGCGGAGAAAGTGGAAGTTTAAGAAGGAGCGCAACAAGGGCTATAAGCACCACGCCGAGGATGC
CCTGATCATCGCCAATGCCGACTTCATCTTTAAGGAGTGGAAGAAGCTGGACAAGGCCAAGAAAGTGATG
GAGAACCAGATGTTCGAGGAGAAGCAGGCCGAGAGCATGCCCGAGATCGAGACAGAGCAGGAGTACAAGG
AGATTTTCATCACACCTCACCAGATCAAGCACATCAAGGACTTCAAGGACTACAAGTATTCTCACAGGGT
GGATAAGAAGCCCAACCGCGAGCTGATCAATGACACCCTGTATAGCACACGGAAGGACGATAAGGGCAAT
ACCCTGATCGTGAACAATCTGAACGGCCTGTACGACAAGGATAATGACAAGCTGAAGAAGCTGATCAACA
AGTCTCCCGAGAAGCTGCTGATGTACCACCACGATCCTCAGACATATCAGAAGCTGAAGCTGATCATGGA
GCAGTACGGCGACGAGAAGAACCCACTGTATAAGTACTATGAGGAGACAGGCAACTACCTGACAAAGTAT
AGCAAGAAGGATAATGGCCCCGTGATCAAGAAGATCAAGTACTATGGCAACAAGCTGAATGCCCACCTGG
ACATCACCGACGATTACCCTAACTCTCGCAATAAGGTGGTGAAGCTGAGCCTGAAGCCATACCGGTTCGA
CGTGTACCTGGACAACGGCGTGTATAAGTTTGTGACAGTGAAGAATCTGGATGTGATCAAGAAGGAGAAC
TACTATGAGGTGAACAGCAAGTGCTACGAGGAGGCCAAGAAGCTGAAGAAGATCAGCAACCAGGCCGAGT
TCATCGCCTCTTTTTACAACAATGACCTGATCAAGATCAATGGCGAGCTGTATAGAGTGATCGGCGTGAA
CAATGATCTGCTGAACAGAATCGAAGTGAATATGATCGACATCACCTACAGGGAGTATCTGGAGAACATG
AATGATAAGAGGCCCCCTCGCATCATCAAGACCATCGCCTCTAAGACACAGAGCATCAAGAAGTACAGCA
CAGACATCCTGGGGAACCTGTATGAAGTCAAGAGCAAGAAACATCCTCAGATTATCAAGAAAGGCAGCGG
CGGGAGCGGCGGGAGCGGGGGGAGCACTAATCTGAGCGACATCATTGAGAAGGAGACTGGGAAACAGCTG
GTCATTCAGGAGTCCATCCTGATGCTGCCTGAGGAGGTGGAGGAAGTGATCGGCAACAAGCCAGAGTCTG
ACATCCTGGTGCACACCGCCTACGACGAGTCCACAGATGAGAATGTGATGCTGCTGACCTCTGACGCCCC
CGAGTATAAGCCTTGGGCCCTGGTCATCCAGGATTCTAACGGCGAGAATAAGATCAAGATGCTGAGCGGA
GGATCCGGAGGATCTGGAGGCAGCACCAACCTGTCTGACATCATCGAGAAGGAGACAGGCAAGCAGCTGG
TCATCCAGGAGAGCATCCTGATGCTGCCCGAAGAAGTCGAAGAAGTGATCGGAAACAAGCCTGAGAGCGA
TATCCTGGTCCATACCGCCTACGACGAGAGTACCGACGAAAATGTGATGCTGCTGACATCCGACGCCCCA
GAGTATAAGCCCTGGGCTCTGGTCATCCAGGATTCCAACGGAGAGAACAAAATCAAAATGCTGTCTGGCG
GCTCAAAAAGAACCGCCGACGGCAGCGAATTCGAGCCCAAGAAGAAGAGGAAAGTCTAACCGGTCATCAT
CACCATCACCATTGAGTTTAAACCCGCTGATCAGCCTCGACTGTGCCTTCTAGTTGCCAGCCATCTGTTG
TTTGCCCCTCCCCCGTGCCTTCCTTGACCCTGGAAGGTGCCACTCCCACTGTCCTTTCCTAATAAAATGA
GGAAATTGCATCGCATTGTCTGAGTAGGTGTCATTCTATTCTGGGGGGTGGGGTGGGGCAGGACAGCAAG
GGGGAGGATTGGGAAGACAATAGCAGGCATGCTGGGGATGCGGTGGGCTCTATGGCTTCTGAGGCGGAAA
GAACCAGCTGGGGCTCGATACCGTCGACCTCTAGCTAGAGCTTGGCGTAATCATGGTCATAGCTGTTTCC
TGTGTGAAATTGTTATCCGCTCACAATTCCACACAACATACGAGCCGGAAGCATAAAGTGTAAAGCCTAG
GGTGCCTAATGAGTGAGCTAACTCACATTAATTGCGTTGCGCTCACTGCCCGCTTTCCAGTCGGGAAACC
TGTCGTGCCAGCTGCATTAATGAATCGGCCAACGCGCGGGGAGAGGCGGTTTGCGTATTGGGCGCACTTC
CGCTTCCTCGCTCACTGACTCGCTGCGCTCGGTCGTTCGGCTGCGGCGAGCGGTATCAGCTCACTCAAAG
GCGGTAATACGGTTATCCACAGAATCAGGGGATAACGCAGGAAAGAACATGTGAGCAAAAGGCCAGCAAA
AGGCCAGGAACCGTAAAAAGGCCGCGTTGCTGGCGTTTTTCCATAGGCTCCGCCCCCCTGACGAGCATCA
CAAAAATCGACGCTCAAGTCAGAGGTGGCGAAACCCGACAGGACTATAAAGATACCAGGCGTTTCCCCCT
GGAAGCTCCCTCGTGCGCTCTCCTGTTCCGACCCTGCCGCTTACCGGATACCTGTCCGCCTTTCTCCCTT
CGGGAAGCGTGGCGCTTTCTCATAGCTCACGCTGTAGGTATCTCAGTTCGGTGTAGGTCGTTCGCTCCAA
GCTGGGCTGTGTGCACGAACCCCCCGTTCAGCCCGACCGCTGCGCCTTATCCGGTAACTATCGTCTTGAG
TCCAACCCGGTAAGACACGACTTATCGCCACTGGCAGCAGCCACTGGTAACAGGATTAGCAGAGCGAGGT
ATGTAGGCGGTGCTACAGAGTTCTTGAAGTGGTGGCCTAACTACGGCTACACTAGAAGAACAGTATTTGG
TATCTGCGCTCTGCTGAAGCCAGTTACCTTCGGAAAAAGAGTTGGTAGCTCTTGATCCGGCAAACAAACC
ACCGCTGGTAGCGGTGGTTTTTTTGTTTGCAAGCAGCAGATTACGCGCAGAAAAAAAGGATCTCAAGAAG
ATCCTTTGATCTTTTCTACGGGGTCTGACACTCAGTGGAACGAAAACTCACGTTAAGGGATTTTGGTCAT
GAGATTATCAAAAAGGATCTTCACCTAGATCCTTTTAAATTAAAAATGAAGTTTTAAATCAATCTAAAGT
ATATATGAGTAAACTTGGTCTGACAGTTACCAATGCTTAATCAGTGAGGCACCTATCTCAGCGATCTGTC
TATTTCGTTCATCCATAGTTGCCTGACTCCCCGTCGTGTAGATAACTACGATACGGGAGGGCTTACCATC
TGGCCCCAGTGCTGCAATGATACCGCGGGACCCACGCTCACCGGCTCCAGATTTATCAGCAATAAACCAG
CCAGCCGGAAGGGCCGAGCGCAGAAGTGGTCCTGCAACTTTATCCGCCTCCATCCAGTCTATTAATTGTT
GCCGGGAAGCTAGAGTAAGTAGTTCGCCAGTTAATAGTTTGCGCAACGTTGTTGCCATTGCTACAGGCAT
CGTGGTGTCACGCTCGTCGTTTGGTATGGCTTCATTCAGCTCCGGTTCCCAACGATCAAGGCGAGTTACA
TGATCCCCCATGTTGTGCAAAAAAGCGGTTAGCTCCTTCGGTCCTCCGATCGTTGTCAGAAGTAAGTTGG
CCGCAGTGTTATCACTCATGGTTATGGCAGCACTGCATAATTCTCTTACTGTCATGCCATCCGTAAGATG
CTTTTCTGTGACTGGTGAGTACTCAACCAAGTCATTCTGAGAATAGTGTATGCGGCGACCGAGTTGCTCT
TGCCCGGCGTCAATACGGGATAATACCGCGCCACATAGCAGAACTTTAAAAGTGCTCATCATTGGAAAAC
GTTCTTCGGGGCGAAAACTCTCAAGGATCTTACCGCTGTTGAGATCCAGTTCGATGTAACCCACTCGTGC
ACCCAACTGATCTTCAGCATCTTTTACTTTCACCAGCGTTTCTGGGTGAGCAAAAACAGGAAGGCAAAAT
GCCGCAAAAAAGGGAATAAGGGCGACACGGAAATGTTGAATACTCATACTCTTCCTTTTTCAATATTATT
GAAGCATTTATCAGGGTTATTGTCTCATGAGCGGATACATATTTGAATGTATTTAGAAAAATAAACAAAT
AGGGGTTCCGCGCACATTTCCCCGAAAAGTGCCACCTGACGTCGACGGATCGGGAGATCGATCTCCCGAT
CCCCTAGGGTCGACTCTCAGTACAATCTGCTCTGATGCCGCATAGTTAAGCCAGTATCTGCTCCCTGCTT
GTGTGTTGGAGGTCGCTGAGTAGTGCGCGAGCAAAATTTAAGCTACAACAAGGCAAGGCTTGACCGACAA
TTGCATGAAGAATCTGCTTAGGGTTAGGCGTTTTGCGCTGCTTCGCGATGTACGGGCCAGATATAC
Features (pLannotate 1.2.2; 17 found; start..end, strand, type, name):
      6..385     +  enhancer       CMV enhancer: human cytomegalovirus immediate early enhancer
    386..589     +  promoter       CMV promoter: human cytomegalovirus (CMV) immediate early promoter
    631..649     +  promoter       T7 promoter: promoter for bacteriophage T7 RNA polymerase
    723..1214    +  CDS            tadA: TADA_ECOLI - Also known as yfhC. Experimental evidence at protein level: Swiss-Prot protein existence level 1. Catalyzes the deamination of adenosine to inosine at the wobble position 34 of tRNA(Arg2). Essential for cell viability. From Escherichia coli (strain K12).
   1320..4475    +  CDS            cas9: CAS9_STAAU - Experimental evidence at protein level: Swiss-Prot protein existence level 1. CRISPR (clustered regularly interspaced short palindromic repeat) is an adaptive immune system that provides protection against mobile genetic elements (viruses, transposable elements and conjugative plasmids). CRISPR clusters contain spacers, sequences complementary to antecedent mobile elements, and target invading nucleic acids. CRISPR clusters are transcribed and processed into CRISPR RNA (crRNA). In type II CRISPR systems correct processing of pre-crRNA requires a trans- encoded small RNA (tracrRNA)
   4785..5033    +  CDS            UGI: UNGI_BPPB2 - Experimental evidence at protein level: Swiss-Prot protein existence level 1. This protein binds specifically and reversibly to the host uracil-DNA glycosylase, preventing removal of uracil residues from PBS2 DNA by the host uracil-excision repair system. From Bacillus phage PBS2 (Bacteriophage PBS2).
   5151..5375    +  polyA_signal   bGH poly(A) signal: bovine growth hormone polyadenylation signal
   5379..5400    +  promoter       SV40 promoter (fragment): SV40 enhancer and early promoter
   5405..5421    +  misc_feature   MCS (fragment): pBluescript multiple cloning site
   5470..5486    -  protein_bind   lac operator: The lac repressor binds to the lac operator to inhibit transcription in E. coli. This inhibition can be relieved by adding lactose or isopropyl-β-D-thiogalactopyranoside (IPTG). lac repressor encoded by lacI
   5494..5524    -  promoter       lac promoter: promoter for the E. coli lac operon
   5539..5560    -  protein_bind   CAP binding site: CAP binding activates transcription in the presence of cAMP. E. coli catabolite activator protein
   5573..5665    -  CDS            lacI (fragment): lac repressor; lacI; The lac repressor binds to the lac operator to inhibit transcription in E. coli. This inhibition can be relieved by adding lactose or isopropyl-β-D-thiogalactopyranoside (IPTG).
   5848..6436    -  rep_origin     ori: high-copy-number ColE1/pMB1/pBR322/pUC origin of replication
   6607..7467    -  CDS            AmpR: β-lactamase; bla; confers resistance to ampicillin, carbenicillin, and related antibiotics
   7468..7572    -  promoter       AmpR promoter: bla
   7643..7687    -  misc_feature   bom (fragment): basis of mobility region from pBR322
