[The description below was written by a language model from this plasmid's Addgene catalogue record and pLannotate feature annotations shown in this document.]
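Description:
SaCas9 TadDE is a 7.8 kb mammalian expression plasmid built on a pCMV backbone. It encodes the TadDE base editor in a Staphylococcus aureus Cas9 architecture. In E. coli it is maintained at high copy through a ColE1/pBR322-type origin and selected with ampicillin via the β-lactamase gene and its own promoter. The backbone also carries short remnants of earlier cloning vectors: a lac promoter/operator with CAP site, lacI, SV40 promoter, MCS and bom fragments. None of these appears to have a role in the payload.

The roughly 4.4 kb insert is a single open reading frame driven by the human CMV immediate-early enhancer and promoter and terminated by the bovine growth hormone polyadenylation signal. A T7 promoter lies just upstream of the coding region and could support in vitro transcription. The annotated parts of the fusion run from the N-terminus as a deaminase domain derived from E. coli TadA, then SaCas9, then a uracil DNA glycosylase inhibitor (UGI) from phage PBS2. The gap between the Cas9 and UGI annotations leaves room for unannotated linker or additional sequence, which the record does not identify.

The associated publication describes evolving a TadA-based adenine base editor into a compact cytosine base editor, and TadDE comes from that work. UGI fits a cytosine-editing function, since it blocks excision of the uracil intermediate. The record does not state whether the Cas9 is a nickase or which mutations the TadA domain carries. No guide RNA cassette is annotated, so an SaCas9-compatible guide would have to be supplied separately. The stated use is expression of TadDE in mammalian cells.
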