Addgene plasmid #193846: SaCas9 TadDE
Purpose: Express TadDE (with SaCas9) in mammalian cells
Depositing lab: David Liu. Depositing organization: Broad Institute. Publication: Evolution of an adenine base editor into a small, efficient cytosine base editor with low off-target activity. Neugebauer ME, Hsu A, Arbab M, Krasnow NA, McElroy AN, Pandey S, Doman JL, Huang TP, Raguram A, Banskota S, Newby GA, Tolar J, Osborn MJ, Liu DR. Nat Biotechnol. 2022 Nov 10. pii: 10.1038/s41587-022-01533-6. doi: 10.1038/s41587-022-01533-6. PubMed 36357719.
Backbone
  Vector backbone: pCMV with a BR322 origin
  Total vector size (bp): 7836
  Vector type: Mammalian Expression
Growth in bacteria
  Bacterial resistance: Ampicillin, 100 μg/mL
  Growth temperature: 37°C
  Growth strain: DH5alpha
  Copy number: High Copy
Gene/Insert
  Gene/Insert name: TadDE with SaCas9
  Insert size (bp): 4440
Terms and licenses: Academic/Nonprofit Terms; Industry Terms: Not Available to Industry
How to cite: SaCas9 TadDE was a gift from David Liu (Addgene plasmid # 193846 ; http://n2t.net/addgene:193846 ; RRID:Addgene_193846)
